>Addgene plasmid #192616 | pAAV-hSyn-FLEX-RiboL1-jGCaMP8s | addgene full sequence | sequence record 379925 | Addgene NGS Result
CCTGCAGGCAGCTGCGCGCTCGCTCGCTCACTGAGGCCGCCCGGGCGTCGGGCGACCTTTGGTCGCCCGG
CCTCAGTGAGCGAGCGAGCGCGCAGAGAGGGAGTGGCCAACTCCATCACTAGGGGTTCCTGCGGCCGCAC
GCGTGTGTCTAGACTGCAGAGGGCCCTGCGTATGAGTGCAAGTGGGTTTTAGGACCAGGATGAGGCGGGG
TGGGGGTGCCTACCTGACGACCGACCCCGACCCACTGGACAAGCACCCAACCCCCATTCCCCAAATTGCG
CATCCCCTATCAGAGAGGGGGAGGGGAAACAGGATGCGGCGAGGCGCGTGCGCACTGCCAGCTTCAGCAC
CGCGGACAGTGCCTTCGCCCCCGCCTGGCGGCGCGCGCCACCGCCGCCTCAGCACTGAAGGCGCGCTGAC
GTCACTCGCCGGTCCCCCGCAAACTCCCCTTCCCGGCCACCTTGGTCGCGTCCGCGCCGCCGCCGGCCCA
GCCGGACCGCACCACGCGAGGCGCGAGATAGGGGGGCACGGGCGCGACCATCTGCGCTGCGGCGCCGGCG
ACTCAGCGCTGCCTCAGTCTGCGGTGGGCAGCGGAGGAGTCGTGTCGTGCCTGAGAGCGCAGTCGAGAAG
GTACCGGATCCTCTAGAGTCGACTCCGGAATAACTTCGTATAGGATACTTTATACGAAGTTATGCAGAAT
GGTAGCTGGATTGTAGCTGCTATTAGCAATATGAAACCTCTTAATAACTTCGTATAGCATACATTATACG
AAGTTATGGCGCGCCCTA
[648 nt withheld, positions 789-1436]
TGTTCCACCACTACCGCCGCTTCCCCCTGTCCCACCGCTACCACCGCTACCCCCAGTCCCTCCAGACCCA
CCGCTGCCCCCCTTCGCTGTCATCATTTGTACAAACTCTTCGTAGTTTACCTGACCATCCCCATCGATGT
CTGCTTCCCTGATCATTTCATCAACCTCTTCATCTGTTAACTTCTCTCCAAGGTTTGTCATCACGTGGCG
AAGCTCTGCTGCACTGATGTAGCCATTGCCATCCTTATCAAACACACCGAACGCTTCTCTAATTTCTTCT
TCCGTGTCCCTGTATTTCATTTTTCTTGCCATCATTGTCAGGAACTCAGGGAAGTCGATTGTGCCGTCAC
CGTCGGCATCTACTTCATTGATCATGTCCTGCAGCTCTGCTTCTGTGGGGTTGTGTCCGAGAGACCGCAT
CACCGTCCCCAGCTCCTTGGTTGTTATTGTCCCATCCCCGTCCTTGTCAAATAGGGAGAAAGCCTCTTTG
TATTCTGCGATCTGCTCTTCAGTCAGTTGGTCCGGCAGGTTGTACTCCAGCTTGTGCCCCAGGATGTTGC
CGTCCTCCTTGAAGTCGATGCCCTTCAGCTCGATGCGGTTCACCAGGGTGTCGCCCTCGAACTTCACCTC
GGCGCGGGTCTTGTAGTTGCCGTCGTCCTTGAAGAAGATGGTGCGCTCCTGGATGTAGCCTTCGGGCATG
GCGGACTTGAAGAAGTCGTGCTGCTTCATGTGGTCGGGGTAGCGGCTGAAGCACTGCACGCCGTAGGTCA
GGGTGGTCACGAGGGTGGGCCAGGGCACGGGCAGCTTGCCGGTGGTGCAGATGAACTTCAGGGTCAGCTT
GCCGTAGGTGGCATCGCCCTCACCCTCGCCGGACACGCTGAACTTGTGGCCGTTTACGTCGCCGTCCAGC
TCGACCAGGATGGGCACCACCCCGGTGAACAGCTCCTCGCCCTTGCTCACCATGCTCCCTCCGGTACCGC
CCTTGTACAGCTCGTCCATGCCGAGAGTGATCCCGGCGGCGGTCACGAACTCCAGCAGGACCATGTGATC
GCGCTTCTCGTTGGGGTCTTTCGAAAGTTTGGACTCCACGCTCAGGTAGTGGTTGTCGGGCAGCAGCACG
GGGCCGTCGCCGATGGGGGTGTTCTGCTGGTAGTGGTAGGCGAGCTGCACGCCGCCGTCCTCGATGTTGT
GGCGGATGTGGAAGTTCGCCTTGATGCCGTTCTTCTGCTTGTCGGCCTTGATATAGACGTTGATCTTCAG
GCCCATCAGCATGGCGATGATCTTCACGGCGGTGGCCACCTCCTTGAAGGTCTTCTTGCGACGCGTGTGA
TGATGGTGATGATGCATGGTGGCGGGCTAGCATAACTTCGTATAAAGTATCCTATACGAAGTTATTTGCC
TTAACCCAGAAATTATCACTGTTATTCTTTAGAATGGTGCAAAGAATAACTTCGTATAATGTATGCTATA
CGAAGTTATGAATTCGATATCAAGCTTATCGATAATCAACCTCTGGATTACAAAATTTGTGAAAGATTGA
CTGGTATTCTTAACTATGTTGCTCCTTTTACGCTATGTGGATACGCTGCTTTAATGCCTTTGTATCATGC
TATTGCTTCCCGTATGGCTTTCATTTTCTCCTCCTTGTATAAATCCTGGTTGCTGTCTCTTTATGAGGAG
TTGTGGCCCGTTGTCAGGCAACGTGGCGTGGTGTGCACTGTGTTTGCTGACGCAACCCCCACTGGTTGGG
GCATTGCCACCACCTGTCAGCTCCTTTCCGGGACTTTCGCTTTCCCCCTCCCTATTGCCACGGCGGAACT
CATCGCCGCCTGCCTTGCCCGCTGCTGGACAGGGGCTCGGCTGTTGGGCACTGACAATTCCGTGGTGTTG
TCGGGGAAATCATCGTCCTTTCCTTGGCTGCTCGCCTATGTTGCCACCTGGATTCTGCGCGGGACGTCCT
TCTGCTACGTCCCTTCGGCCCTCAATCCAGCGGACCTTCCTTCCCGCGGCCTGCTGCCGGCTCTGCGGCC
TCTTCCGCGTCTTCGCCTTCGCCCTCAGACGAGTCGGATCTCCCTTTGGGCCGCCTCCCCGCATCGATAC
CGAGCGCTGCTCGAGAGATCTACGGGTGGCATCCCTGTGACCCCTCCCCAGTGCCTCTCCTGGCCCTGGA
AGTTGCCACTCCAGTGCCCACCAGCCTTGTCCTAATAAAATTAAGTTGCATCATTTTGTCTGACTAGGTG
TCCTTCTATAATATTATGGGGTGGAGGGGGGTGGTATGGAGCAAGGGGCAAGTTGGGAAGACAACCTGTA
GGGCCTGCGGGGTCTATTGGGAACCAAGCTGGAGTGCAGTGGCACAATCTTGGCTCACTGCAATCTCCGC
CTCCTGGGTTCAAGCGATTCTCCTGCCTCAGCCTCCCGAGTTGTTGGGATTCCAGGCATGCATGACCAGG
CTCAGCTAATTTTTGTTTTTTTGGTAGAGACGGGGTTTCACCATATTGGCCAGGCTGGTCTCCAACTCCT
AATCTCAGGTGATCTACCCACCTTGGCCTCCCAAATTGCTGGGATTACAGGCGTGAACCACTGCTCCCTT
CCCTGTCCTTCTGATTTTGTAGGTAACCACGTGCGGACCGAGCGGCCGCAGGAACCCCTAGTGATGGAGT
TGGCCACTCCCTCTCTGCGCGCTCGCTCGCTCACTGAGGCCGGGCGACCAAAGGTCGCCCGACGCCCGGG
CTTTGCCCGGGCGGCCTCAGTGAGCGAGCGAGCGCGCAGCTGCCTGCAGGGGCGCCTGATGCGGTATTTT
CTCCTTACGCATCTGTGCGGTATTTCACACCGCATA
[95 nt withheld, positions 4273-4367]
T
[46 nt withheld, positions 4369-4414]
C
[141 nt withheld, positions 4416-4556]
CCTTTGACGTTGGAGTCCACGTTCTTT
[37 nt withheld, positions 4584-4620]
ACTCTATCTCGGGCTATTCTTTTGATTTATAAGGGATTTTGCCGATTTCGGTCTATTGGTTAAAAAATGA
GCTGATTTAACAAAAATTTAACGCGAATTTTAACAAAATATTAACGTTTACAATTTTATGGTGCACTCTC
AGTACAATCTGCTCTGATGCCGCATAGTTAAGCCAGCCCCGACACCCGCCAACACCCGCTGACGCGCCCT
GACGGGCTTGTCTGCTCCCGGCATCCGCTTACAGACAAGCTGTGACCGTCTCCGGGAGCTGCATGTGTCA
GAGGTTTTCACCGTCATCACCGAAACGCGCGAGACGAAAGGGCCTCGTGATACGCCTATTTTTATAGGTT
AATGTCATGATAATAATGGTTTCTTAGACGTCAGGTGGCACTTTTCGGGGAAATGTGCGCGGAACCCCTA
TTTGTTTATTTTTCTAAATACATTCAAATATGTATCCGCTCATGAGACAATAACCCTGATAAATGCTTCA
ATAATATTGAAAAAGGAAGAGTATGAGTATTCAACATTTCCGTGTCGCCCTTATTCCCTTTTTTGCGGCA
TTTTGCCTTCCTGTTTTTGCTCACCCAGAAACGCTGGTGAAAGTAAAAGATGCTGAAGATCAGTTGGGTG
CACGAGTGGGTTACATCGAACTGGATCTCAACAGCGGTAAGATCCTTGAGAGTTTTCGCCCCGAAGAACG
TTTTCCAATGATGAGCACTTTTAAAGTTCTGCTATGTGGCGCGGTATTATCCCGTATTGACGCCGGGCAA
GAGCAACTCGGTCGCCGCATACACTATTCTCAGAATGACTTGGTTGAGTACTCACCAGTCACAGAAAAGC
ATCTTACGGATGGCATGACAGTAAGAGAATTATGCAGTGCTGCCATAACCATGAGTGATAACACTGCGGC
CAACTTACTTCTGACAACGATCGGAGGACCGAAGGAGCTAACCGCTTTTTTGCACAACATGGGGGATCAT
GTAACTCGCCTTGATCGTTGGGAACCGGAGCTGAATGAAGCCATACCAAACGACGAGCGTGACACCACGA
TGCCTGTAGCAATGGCAACAACGTTGCGCAAACTATTAACTGGCGAACTACTTACTCTAGCTTCCCGGCA
ACAATTAATAGACTGGATGGAGGCGGATAAAGTTGCAGGACCACTTCTGCGCTCGGCCCTTCCGGCTGGC
TGGTTTATTGCTGATAAATCTGGAGCCGGTGAGCGTGGGTCTCGCGGTATCATTGCAGCACTGGGGCCAG
ATGGTAAGCCCTCCCGTATCGTAGTTATCTACACGACGGGGAGTCAGGCAACTATGGATGAACGAAATAG
ACAGATCGCTGAGATAGGTGCCTCACTGATTAAGCATTGGTAACTGTCAGACCAAGTTTACTCATATATA
CTTTAGATTGATTTAAAACTTCATTTTTAATTTAAAAGGATCTAGGTGAAGATCCTTTTTGATAATCTCA
TGACCAAAATCCCTTAACGTGAGTTTTCGTTCCACTGAGCGTCAGACCCCGTAGAAAAGATCAAAGGATC
TTCTTGAGATCCTTTTTTTCTGCGCGTAATCTGCTGCTTGCAAACAAAAAAACCACCGCTACCAGCGGTG
GTTTGTTTGCCGGATCAAGAGCTACCAACTCTTTTTCCGAAGGTAACTGGCTTCAGCAGAGCGCAGATAC
CAAATACTGTTCTTCTAGTGTAGCCGTAGTTAGGCCACCACTTCAAGAACTCTGTAGCACCGCCTACATA
CCTCGCTCTGCTAATCCTGTTACCAGTGGCTGCTGCCAGTGGCGATAAGTCGTGTCTTACCGGGTTGGAC
TCAAGACGATAGTTACCGGATAAGGCGCAGCGGTCGGGCTGAACGGGGGGTTCGTGCACACAGCCCAGCT
TGGAGCGAACGACCTACACCGAACTGAGATACCTACAGCGTGAGCTATGAGAAAGCGCCACGCTTCCCGA
AGGGAGAAAGGCGGACAGGTATCCGGTAAGCGGCAGGGTCGGAACAGGAGAGCGCACGAGGGAGCTTCCA
GGGGGAAACGCCTGGTATCTTTATAGTCCTGTCGGGTTTCGCCACCTCTGACTTGAGCGTCGATTTTTGT
GATGCTCGTCAGGGGGGCGGAGCCTATGGAAAAACGCCAGCAACGCGGCCTTTTTACGGTTCCTGGCCTT
TTGCTGGCCTTTTGCTCACATGT
Features (pLannotate 1.2.2; 23 found; start..end, strand, type, name):
     12..39      +  repeat_region  AAV2 ITR (fragment): inverted terminal repeat of adeno-associated virus serotype 2 inverted
     68..95      +  repeat_region  AAV2 ITR (fragment): inverted terminal repeat of adeno-associated virus serotype 2 inverted
    175..622     +  promoter       hSyn promoter: human synapsin I promoter; confers neuron-specific expression (Kügler et al., 2003)
    636..653     +  misc_feature   MCS (fragment): pUC18/19 multiple cloning site
    660..693     +  protein_bind   lox2272: Cre-mediated recombination occurs in the 8-bp core sequence (GGATACTT). lox2272 sites are compatible with each other, but incompatible with loxP or loxN sites (Lee and Saito, 1988). Cre recombinase
    694..743     -  intron         β-globin intron (fragment): internally truncated intron from human β-globin
    744..777     +  protein_bind   loxP: Cre-mediated recombination occurs in the 8-bp core sequence (GCATACAT). Cre recombinase
    789..1436    -  CDS            RPL10A (sequence withheld): RL10A_HUMAN - Also known as NEDD6. Experimental evidence at protein level: Swiss-Prot protein existence level 1. Component of the large ribosomal subunit. From Homo sapiens (Human).
   1518..2687    -  CDS            GCaMP6s (fragment): improved fluorescent protein-based calcium sensor (Chen et al., 2013)
   2798..2831    -  protein_bind   lox2272: Cre-mediated recombination occurs in the 8-bp core sequence (GGATACTT). lox2272 sites are compatible with each other, but incompatible with loxP or loxN sites (Lee and Saito, 1988). Cre recombinase
   2832..2881    -  intron         β-globin intron (fragment): internally truncated intron from human β-globin
   2882..2915    -  protein_bind   loxP: Cre-mediated recombination occurs in the 8-bp core sequence (GCATACAT). Cre recombinase
   2916..2940    +  misc_feature   MCS (fragment): pBluescript multiple cloning site
   2940..3528    +  misc_feature   WPRE: woodchuck hepatitis virus posttranscriptional regulatory element
   3560..4036    +  polyA_signal   hGH poly(A) signal: human growth hormone polyadenylation signal
   4076..4216    +  repeat_region  AAV2 ITR: inverted terminal repeat of adeno-associated virus serotype 2 inverted
   4221..4272    -  misc_feature   bom (fragment): basis of mobility region from pBR322
   4291..4746    +  rep_origin     f1 ori (sequence partly withheld): f1 bacteriophage origin of replication; arrow indicates direction of (+) strand synthesis
   4747..4796    -  misc_feature   bom (fragment): basis of mobility region from pBR322
   4898..4933    -  CDS            rop (fragment): Rop protein, which maintains plasmids at low copy number; rop
   5028..5132    +  promoter       AmpR promoter: bla
   5133..5993    +  CDS            AmpR: β-lactamase; bla; confers resistance to ampicillin, carbenicillin, and related antibiotics
   6164..6752    +  rep_origin     ori: high-copy-number ColE1/pMB1/pBR322/pUC origin of replication
