[The description below was written by a language model from this plasmid's Addgene catalogue record and pLannotate feature annotations shown in this document.]
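Description:
pAAV-hSyn-FLEX-RiboL1-jGCaMP8s is a 6.8 kb AAV transfer plasmid for producing recombinant adeno-associated virus that expresses a soma-targeted calcium indicator in neurons in a Cre-dependent manner. It is maintained in E. coli through a high-copy ColE1/pUC-type origin and an ampicillin resistance gene (β-lactamase under its own promoter), and it also carries an f1 phage origin. The expression cassette is flanked by AAV2 inverted terminal repeats, which direct replication and packaging of the intervening DNA into AAV capsids. The annotation finds a full-length ITR on the 3' side but only short ITR fragments on the 5' side. This may reflect how difficult these repeats are to sequence and annotate. The recorded use of a recombination-deficient strain fits the known instability of ITRs.

Within the ITRs, the human synapsin I promoter restricts expression to neurons. Downstream of it, the coding sequence sits in reverse orientation between two pairs of incompatible recombinase sites (lox2272 and loxP) arranged head-to-head, the standard FLEX/DIO design. Cre inverts the cassette into the sense orientation and then excises one site of each pair, locking it in place, so only Cre-expressing neurons produce the protein. The payload is jGCaMP8s fused at its C-terminal end to the human ribosomal protein RPL10A (RiboL1), with an N-terminal 6xHis tag. The annotation tool labels the sensor as a GCaMP6s fragment, presumably because of sequence similarity. Tethering the sensor to ribosomes concentrates it in the cell body and reduces neuropil signal. A WPRE and the human growth hormone polyadenylation signal enhance transcript stability and processing. The construct belongs to a vector set for in vivo calcium imaging in mice, delivered by intracerebral or retro-orbital injection.
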