Addgene plasmid #192616: pAAV-hSyn-FLEX-RiboL1-jGCaMP8s
Purpose: AAV transfer plasmid for neuronal expression of Cre-dependent (FLEX), soma-targeted (RiboL1) jGCaMP8s.
Depositing lab: Marianne Fyhn. Depositing organization: University of Oslo. Publication: An updated suite of viral vectors for in vivo calcium imaging using intracerebral and retro-orbital injections in male mice. Grodem S, Nymoen I, Vatne GH, Rogge FS, Bjornsdottir V, Lensjo KK, Fyhn M. Nat Commun. 2023 Feb 4;14(1):608. doi: 10.1038/s41467-023-36324-3. PubMed 36739289.
Backbone
  Vector backbone: pAAV
  Backbone size w/o insert (bp): 4815
  Total vector size (bp): 6813
  Vector type: Mammalian Expression, AAV, Cre/Lox
Growth in bacteria
  Bacterial resistance: Ampicillin, 100 μg/mL
  Growth temperature: 30°C
  Growth strain: NEB Stable
  Copy number: High Copy
Gene/Insert
  Gene/Insert name: FLEX-RIboL1-jGCaMP8s
  Insert size (bp): 1998
  Tag / fusion protein: 6xHis (N terminal on insert)
Resource information
  A portion of this plasmid was derived from a plasmid made by: jGCaMP8s from plasmid #162374, Ribo/RPL10a from plasmid #158777.
Terms and licenses: Academic/Nonprofit Terms; Industry Terms: Not Available to Industry
How to cite: pAAV-hSyn-FLEX-RiboL1-jGCaMP8s was a gift from Marianne Fyhn (Addgene plasmid # 192616 ; http://n2t.net/addgene:192616 ; RRID:Addgene_192616)
